Addgene plasmid #120024: pMaCTag-P13
Purpose: Template for C-terminal PCR tagging of mammalian genes (Puromycin selection) with mCherry
Depositing lab: Michael Knop. Depositing organization: Universitaet Heidelberg. Publication: CRISPR-Cas12a-assisted PCR tagging of mammalian genes. Fueller J, Herbst K, Meurer M, Gubicza K, Kurtulmus B, Knopf JD, Kirrmaier D, Buchmuller BC, Pereira G, Lemberg MK, Knop M. J Cell Biol. 2020 Jun 1;219(6). pii: 151766. doi: 10.1083/jcb.201910210. PubMed 32406907.
Backbone
  Vector backbone: pFA6a
  Backbone size w/o insert (bp): 2412
  Vector type: PCR Template
  Selectable markers: Puromycin
Growth in bacteria
  Bacterial resistance: Ampicillin, 100 μg/mL
  Growth temperature: 37°C
  Growth strain: DH5alpha
  Copy number: High Copy
Gene/Insert
  Gene/Insert name: mCherry
  Species: H. sapiens (human)
  Promoter: None
  Tag / fusion protein: mCherry (C terminal on backbone)
  Cloning method: Restriction Enzyme; 5′ cloning site BamHI (not destroyed); 3′ cloning site SpeI (not destroyed)
  Sequencing primers: 5′ SP6; 3′ AAACCACAACTAGAATGCAGTG
Terms and licenses: Academic/Nonprofit Terms; Industry Terms: Not Available to Industry
Depositor comments: Template plasmid for C-terminal PCR tagging of mammalian genes. For M1 and M2 tagging oligo design please visit www.pcr-tagging.com Please visit https://www.biorxiv.org/content/early/2018/11/20/473876 for BioRxiv preprint
How to cite: pMaCTag-P13 was a gift from Michael Knop (Addgene plasmid # 120024 ; http://n2t.net/addgene:120024 ; RRID:Addgene_120024)
