[The description below was written by a language model from this plasmid's Addgene catalogue record, the feature table of its GenBank file and pLannotate feature annotations shown in this document.]
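Description:
pMaCTag-P13 is a 4.8 kb PCR template plasmid built on the pFA6a backbone. It is not meant to be expressed directly in cells; it supplies a tagging cassette for C-terminal fusion of mCherry to endogenous mammalian genes. In E. coli it is maintained at high copy through a ColE1/pUC-type origin and selected with ampicillin via the bla gene. SP6 and T7 phage promoters flank the cassette region and serve mainly as convenient priming sites.

The cassette begins with a promoterless, mammalian codon-optimised mCherry coding sequence followed by an SV40 polyadenylation signal, so red fluorescence should depend on in-frame insertion behind a host gene's own promoter and coding sequence. Downstream, between two loxP sites, lies an SV40 enhancer/early promoter (which includes the SV40 origin), a puromycin N-acetyltransferase (pac) gene detected by the automated annotation though not labelled in the GenBank table, a bGH polyadenylation signal and a human U6 promoter. The loxP arrangement suggests the selection unit can be removed by Cre recombinase after integrants have been isolated, although the record does not state this explicitly. The U6 promoter sits at the end of the cassette with no guide RNA annotated after it. This fits the CRISPR-Cas12a-assisted PCR tagging strategy named in the associated publication, in which the crRNA sequence is presumably supplied by the reverse tagging oligo.

In use, gene-specific M1 and M2 oligos amplify the cassette and add the targeting sequences for the chosen locus. Tagged cells are then enriched with puromycin. The two feature tables describe the same sequence, offset by 17 nt in numbering.
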