LOCUS       Exported 4798 bp ds-DNA circular SYN 12-MAY-2021
DEFINITION  Template for C-terminal PCR tagging of mammalian genes (Puromycin
            selection) with mCherry.
ACCESSION   .
VERSION     .
KEYWORDS    pMaCTag-P13
SOURCE      synthetic DNA construct
  ORGANISM  synthetic DNA construct
REFERENCE   1 (bases 1 to 4798)
  AUTHORS   Fueller J, Herbst K, Meurer M, Gubicza K, Kurtulmus B, Knopf JD,
            Kirrmaier D, Buchmuller BC, Pereira G, Lemberg MK, Knop M
  TITLE     CRISPR-Cas12a-assisted PCR tagging of mammalian genes.
  JOURNAL   J Cell Biol. 2020 Jun 1;219(6). pii: 151766. doi:
            10.1083/jcb.201910210.
  PUBMED    32406907
REFERENCE   2 (bases 1 to 4798)
  AUTHORS   .
  TITLE     Direct Submission
  JOURNAL   Exported May 12, 2021 from SnapGene Server 1.1.58
            http://www.snapgene.com
FEATURES             Location/Qualifiers
     source          1..4798
                     /organism="synthetic DNA construct"
                     /mol_type="other DNA"
     promoter        1..19
                     /label=SP6 promoter
                     /note="promoter for bacteriophage SP6 RNA polymerase"
     primer_bind     1..18
                     /label=SP6
                     /note="SP6 promoter, forward primer"
     CDS             81..788
                     /codon_start=1
                     /product="monomeric derivative of DsRed fluorescent protein
                     (Shaner et al., 2004)"
                     /label=mCherry
                     /note="mammalian codon-optimized"
                     /translation="VSKGEEDNMAIIKEFMRFKVHMEGSVNGHEFEIEGEGEGRPYEGT
                     QTAKLKVTKGGPLPFAWDILSPQFMYGSKAYVKHPADIPDYLKLSFPEGFKWERVMNFE
                     DGGVVTVTQDSSLQDGEFIYKVKLRGTNFPSDGPVMQKKTMGWEASSERMYPEDGALKG
                     EIKQRLKLKDGGHYDAEVKTTYKAKKPVQLPGAYNVNIKLDITSHNEDYTIVEQYERAE
                     GRHSTGGMDELYK"
     primer_bind     complement(223..241)
                     /label=mCherry-R
                     /note="mCherry, reverse primer"
     primer_bind     491..510
                     /label=mCherry-F
                     /note="mCherry, forward primer"
     polyA_signal    795..916
                     /label=SV40 poly(A) signal
                     /note="SV40 polyadenylation signal"
     primer_bind     complement(832..851)
                     /label=SV40pA-R
                     /note="SV40 polyA, reverse primer"
     primer_bind     886..905
                     /label=EBV-rev
                     /note="SV40 polyA terminator, reverse primer"
     protein_bind    923..956
                     /label=loxP
                     /bound_moiety="Cre recombinase"
                     /note="Cre-mediated recombination occurs in the 8-bp core
                     sequence (GCATACAT)."
     promoter        963..1279
                     /label=SV40 promoter
                     /note="SV40 enhancer and early promoter"
     rep_origin      1130..1265
                     /label=SV40 ori
                     /note="SV40 origin of replication"
     primer_bind     1192..1211
                     /label=SV40pro-F
                     /note="SV40 promoter/origin, forward primer"
     polyA_signal    1901..2125
                     /label=bGH poly(A) signal
                     /note="bovine growth hormone polyadenylation signal"
     promoter        2132..2372
                     /label=U6 promoter
                     /note="RNA polymerase III promoter for human U6 snRNA"
     primer_bind     2132..2152
                     /label=hU6-F
                     /note="Human U6 promoter, forward primer"
     primer_bind     2303..2322
                     /label=LKO.1 5'
                     /note="Human U6 promoter, forward primer"
     protein_bind    2382..2415
                     /label=loxP
                     /bound_moiety="Cre recombinase"
                     /note="Cre-mediated recombination occurs in the 8-bp core
                     sequence (GCATACAT)."
     primer_bind     complement(2452..2471)
                     /label=T7
                     /note="T7 promoter, forward primer"
     promoter        complement(2453..2471)
                     /label=T7 promoter
                     /note="promoter for bacteriophage T7 RNA polymerase"
     primer_bind     complement(2558..2575)
                     /label=L4440
                     /note="L4440 vector, forward primer"
     rep_origin      complement(2729..3317)
                     /direction=LEFT
                     /label=ori
                     /note="high-copy-number ColE1/pMB1/pBR322/pUC origin of
                     replication"
     primer_bind     complement(2809..2828)
                     /label=pBR322ori-F
                     /note="pBR322 origin, forward primer"
     CDS             complement(3488..4348)
                     /codon_start=1
                     /gene="bla"
                     /product="beta-lactamase"
                     /label=AmpR
                     /note="confers resistance to ampicillin, carbenicillin, and
                     related antibiotics"
                     /translation="MSIQHFRVALIPFFAAFCLPVFAHPETLVKVKDAEDQLGARVGYI
                     ELDLNSGKILESFRPEERFPMMSTFKVLLCGAVLSRIDAGQEQLGRRIHYSQNDLVEYS
                     PVTEKHLTDGMTVRELCSAAITMSDNTAANLLLTTIGGPKELTAFLHNMGDHVTRLDRW
                     EPELNEAIPNDERDTTMPVAMATTLRKLLTGELLTLASRQQLIDWMEADKVAGPLLRSA
                     LPAGWFIADKSGAGERGSRGIIAALGPDGKPSRIVVIYTTGSQATMDERNRQIAEIGAS
                     LIKHW"
     primer_bind     4111..4130
                     /label=Amp-R
                     /note="Ampicillin resistance gene, reverse primer"
     promoter        complement(4349..4453)
                     /gene="bla"
                     /label=AmpR promoter
     primer_bind     4521..4539
                     /label=pBRforEco
                     /note="pBR322 vectors, upsteam of EcoRI site, forward
                     primer"
     primer_bind     complement(4577..4599)
                     /label=pGEX 3'
                     /note="pGEX vectors, reverse primer"
     primer_bind     4699..4718
                     /label=pRS-marker
                     /note="pRS vectors, use to sequence yeast selectable
                     marker"
ORIGIN
        1 atttaggtga cactatagaa cgcggccgcc agctgaagct tcgtacgtca ggtggaggag
       61 gtagtggcgg aggcggatcc gtgagcaagg gcgaggagga taacatggcc atcatcaagg
      121 agttcatgcg cttcaaggtg cacatggagg gctccgtgaa cggccacgag ttcgagatcg
      181 agggcgaggg cgagggccgc ccctacgagg gcacccagac cgccaagctg aaggtgacca
      241 agggtggccc cctgcccttc gcctgggaca tcctgtcccc tcagttcatg tacggctcca
      301 aggcctacgt gaagcacccc gccgacatcc ccgactactt gaagctgtcc ttccccgagg
      361 gcttcaagtg ggagcgcgtg atgaacttcg aggacggcgg cgtggtgacc gtgacccagg
      421 actcctccct gcaggacggc gagttcatct acaaggtgaa gctgcgcggc accaacttcc
      481 cctccgacgg ccccgtaatg cagaagaaga ccatgggctg ggaggcctcc tccgagcgga
      541 tgtaccccga ggacggcgcc ctgaagggcg agatcaagca gaggctgaag ctgaaggacg
      601 gcggccacta cgacgctgag gtcaagacca cctacaaggc caagaagccc gtgcagctgc
      661 ccggcgccta caacgtcaac atcaagttgg acatcacctc ccacaacgag gactacacca
      721 tcgtggaaca gtacgaacgc gccgagggcc gccactccac cggcggcatg gacgagctgt
      781 acaagtgaac tagtaacttg tttattgcag cttataatgg ttacaaataa agcaatagca
      841 tcacaaattt cacaaataaa gcattttttt cactgcattc tagttgtggt ttgtccaaac
      901 tcatcaatgt atcttagtcg atataacttc gtatagcata cattatacga agttatgtcg
      961 acggtgtgga aagtccccag gctccccagc aggcagaagt atgcaaagca tgcatctcaa
     1021 ttagtcagca accaggtgtg gaaagtcccc aggctcccca gcaggcagaa gtatgcaaag
     1081 catgcatctc aattagtcag caaccatagt cccgccccta actccgccca tcccgcccct
     1141 aactccgccc agttccgccc attctccgcc ccatggctga ctaatttttt ttatttatgc
     1201 agaggccgag gccgcctcgg cctctgagct attccagaag tagtgaggag gcttttttgg
     1261 aggcctaggc ttttgcaaag aattcgccac catgactgag tacaagccta ctgtgcgttt
     1321 agccaccagg gatgatgtgc cacgagccgt gaggacacta gcagccgcct ttgctgacta
     1381 cccagctaca aggcacaccg tggaccctga cagacacatt gaaagagtca cagaacttca
     1441 ggagctgttt ttaactaggg tgggcctgga tattggcaaa gtctgggtgg ccgatgatgg
     1501 agcagcagtt gcagtgtgga ccaccccaga gtctgttgaa gctggagctg tctttgcaga
     1561 aattggacca agaatggccg agttatctgg cagcaggctg gctgctcaac agcagatgga
     1621 aggattatta gctccccaca gacccaagga gcctgcctgg ttcctggcaa cagttggagt
     1681 ttctccagac catcagggca agggcttagg atctgctgtg gtgctgcctg gtgtggaagc
     1741 agctgagaga gctggggtgc cagcatttct ggagacatca gctcctagaa acctgccctt
     1801 ctatgaacgg ctgggcttca cagtgactgc tgatgtggag gtgcctgagg gccccagaac
     1861 ctggtgcatg acaagaaaac caggagcctg actgcagcga ctgtgccttc tagttgccag
     1921 ccatctgttg tttgcccctc ccccgtgcct tccttgaccc tggaaggtgc cactcccact
     1981 gtcctttcct aataaaatga ggaaattgca tcgcattgtc tgagtaggtg tcattctatt
     2041 ctggggggtg gggtggggca ggacagcaag ggggaggatt gggaagacaa tagcaggcat
     2101 gctggggatg cggtgggctc tatggctcga ggagggccta tttcccatga ttccttcata
     2161 tttgcatata cgatacaagg ctgttagaga gataattgga attaatttga ctgtaaacac
     2221 aaagatatta gtacaaaata cgtgacgtag aaagtaataa tttcttgggt agtttgcagt
     2281 tttaaaatta tgttttaaaa tggactatca tatgcttacc gtaacttgaa agtatttcga
     2341 tttcttggct ttatatatct tgtggaaagg acgaaacacc gataacttcg tatagcatac
     2401 attatacgaa gttatggtac cgatgcagct agcccgcgga tctgccggtc tccctatagt
     2461 gagtcgtatt aatttcgata agccaggtta acctgcatta atgaatcggc caacgcgcgg
     2521 ggagaggcgg tttgcgtatt gggcgctctt ccgcttcctc gctcactgac tcgctgcgct
     2581 cggtcgttcg gctgcggcga gcggtatcag ctcactcaaa ggcggtaata cggttatcca
     2641 cagaatcagg ggataacgca ggaaagaaca tgtgagcaaa aggccagcaa aaggccagga
     2701 accgtaaaaa ggccgcgttg ctggcgtttt tccataggct ccgcccccct gacgagcatc
     2761 acaaaaatcg acgctcaagt cagaggtggc gaaacccgac aggactataa agataccagg
     2821 cgtttccccc tggaagctcc ctcgtgcgct ctcctgttcc gaccctgccg cttaccggat
     2881 acctgtccgc ctttctccct tcgggaagcg tggcgctttc tcatagctca cgctgtaggt
     2941 atctcagttc ggtgtaggtc gttcgctcca agctgggctg tgtgcacgaa ccccccgttc
     3001 agcccgaccg ctgcgcctta tccggtaact atcgtcttga gtccaacccg gtaagacacg
     3061 acttatcgcc actggcagca gccactggta acaggattag cagagcgagg tatgtaggcg
     3121 gtgctacaga gttcttgaag tggtggccta actacggcta cactagaaga acagtatttg
     3181 gtatctgcgc tctgctgaag ccagttacct tcggaaaaag agttggtagc tcttgatccg
     3241 gcaaacaaac caccgctggt agcggtggtt tttttgtttg caagcagcag attacgcgca
     3301 gaaaaaaagg atctcaagaa gatcctttga tcttttctac ggggtctgac gctcagtgga
     3361 acgaaaactc acgttaaggg attttggtca tgagattatc aaaaaggatc ttcacctaga
     3421 tccttttaaa ttaaaaatga agttttaaat caatctaaag tatatatgag taaacttggt
     3481 ctgacagtta ccaatgctta atcagtgagg cacctatctc agcgatctgt ctatttcgtt
     3541 catccatagt tgcctgactc cccgtcgtgt agataactac gatacgggag ggcttaccat
     3601 ctggccccag tgctgcaatg ataccgcgag acccacgctc accggctcca gatttatcag
     3661 caataaacca gccagccgga agggccgagc gcagaagtgg tcctgcaact ttatccgcct
     3721 ccatccagtc tattaattgt tgccgggaag ctagagtaag tagttcgcca gttaatagtt
     3781 tgcgcaacgt tgttgccatt gctacaggca tcgtggtgtc acgctcgtcg tttggtatgg
     3841 cttcattcag ctccggttcc caacgatcaa ggcgagttac atgatccccc atgttgtgca
     3901 aaaaagcggt tagctccttc ggtcctccga tcgttgtcag aagtaagttg gccgcagtgt
     3961 tatcactcat ggttatggca gcactgcata attctcttac tgtcatgcca tccgtaagat
     4021 gcttttctgt gactggtgag tactcaacca agtcattctg agaatagtgt atgcggcgac
     4081 cgagttgctc ttgcccggcg tcaatacggg ataataccgc gccacatagc agaactttaa
     4141 aagtgctcat cattggaaaa cgttcttcgg ggcgaaaact ctcaaggatc ttaccgctgt
     4201 tgagatccag ttcgatgtaa cccactcgtg cacccaactg atcttcagca tcttttactt
     4261 tcaccagcgt ttctgggtga gcaaaaacag gaaggcaaaa tgccgcaaaa aagggaataa
     4321 gggcgacacg gaaatgttga atactcatac tcttcctttt tcaatattat tgaagcattt
     4381 atcagggtta ttgtctcatg agcggataca tatttgaatg tatttagaaa aataaacaaa
     4441 taggggttcc gcgcacattt ccccgaaaag tgccacctga cgtctaagaa accattatta
     4501 tcatgacatt aacctataaa aataggcgta tcacgaggcc ctttcgtctc gcgcgtttcg
     4561 gtgatgacgg tgaaaacctc tgacacatgc agctcccgga gacggtcaca gcttgtctgt
     4621 aagcggatgc cgggagcaga caagcccgtc agggcgcgtc agcgggtgtt ggcgggtgtc
     4681 ggggctggct taactatgcg gcatcagagc agattgtact gagagtgcac catatggaca
     4741 tattgtcgtt agaacgcggc tacaattaat acataacctt atgtatcata cacatacg
//
