Features (pLannotate 1.2.2; 16 found; start..end, strand, type, name):
     64..768     +  CDS            mCherry: mCherry is a basic (constitutively fluorescent) red fluorescent protein published in 2004, derived from Discosoma sp.. It is reported to be a very rapidly-maturing monomer with low acid sensitivity.
    778..899     +  polyA_signal   SV40 poly(A) signal: SV40 polyadenylation signal
    906..939     +  protein_bind   loxP: Cre-mediated recombination occurs in the 8-bp core sequence (GCATACAT). Cre recombinase
    946..1262    +  promoter       SV40 promoter: SV40 enhancer and early promoter
   1275..1871    +  CDS            pac: PUAC_STRAD - Protein predicted: Swiss-Prot protein existence level 4. Detoxification of puromycin. From Streptomyces alboniger.
   1884..2108    +  polyA_signal   bGH poly(A) signal: bovine growth hormone polyadenylation signal
   2115..2355    +  promoter       U6 promoter: RNA polymerase III promoter for human U6 snRNA
   2365..2398    +  protein_bind   loxP: Cre-mediated recombination occurs in the 8-bp core sequence (GCATACAT). Cre recombinase
   2436..2454    -  promoter       T7 promoter: promoter for bacteriophage T7 RNA polymerase
   2476..2529    -  CDS            lacI (fragment): lac repressor; lacI; The lac repressor binds to the lac operator to inhibit transcription in E. coli. This inhibition can be relieved by adding lactose or isopropyl-β-D-thiogalactopyranoside (IPTG).
   2712..3300    -  rep_origin     ori: high-copy-number ColE1/pMB1/pBR322/pUC origin of replication
   3471..4331    -  CDS            AmpR: β-lactamase; bla; confers resistance to ampicillin, carbenicillin, and related antibiotics
   4332..4436    -  promoter       AmpR promoter: bla
   4531..4566    +  CDS            rop (fragment): Rop protein, which maintains plasmids at low copy number; rop
   4668..4719    +  misc_feature   bom (fragment): basis of mobility region from pBR322
   4782..2       +  promoter       SP6 promoter (across the origin): promoter for bacteriophage SP6 RNA polymerase
>Addgene plasmid #120024 | pMaCTag-P13 | depositor full sequence | sequence record 228055 | pMaCTag-P13 sequence 4798 bps
GAACGCGGCCGCCAGCTGAAGCTTCGTACGTCAGGTGGAGGAGGTAGTGGCGGAGGCGGATCCGTGAGCA
AGGGCGAGGAGGATAACATGGCCATCATCAAGGAGTTCATGCGCTTCAAGGTGCACATGGAGGGCTCCGT
GAACGGCCACGAGTTCGAGATCGAGGGCGAGGGCGAGGGCCGCCCCTACGAGGGCACCCAGACCGCCAAG
CTGAAGGTGACCAAGGGTGGCCCCCTGCCCTTCGCCTGGGACATCCTGTCCCCTCAGTTCATGTACGGCT
CCAAGGCCTACGTGAAGCACCCCGCCGACATCCCCGACTACTTGAAGCTGTCCTTCCCCGAGGGCTTCAA
GTGGGAGCGCGTGATGAACTTCGAGGACGGCGGCGTGGTGACCGTGACCCAGGACTCCTCCCTGCAGGAC
GGCGAGTTCATCTACAAGGTGAAGCTGCGCGGCACCAACTTCCCCTCCGACGGCCCCGTAATGCAGAAGA
AGACCATGGGCTGGGAGGCCTCCTCCGAGCGGATGTACCCCGAGGACGGCGCCCTGAAGGGCGAGATCAA
GCAGAGGCTGAAGCTGAAGGACGGCGGCCACTACGACGCTGAGGTCAAGACCACCTACAAGGCCAAGAAG
CCCGTGCAGCTGCCCGGCGCCTACAACGTCAACATCAAGTTGGACATCACCTCCCACAACGAGGACTACA
CCATCGTGGAACAGTACGAACGCGCCGAGGGCCGCCACTCCACCGGCGGCATGGACGAGCTGTACAAGTG
AACTAGTAACTTGTTTATTGCAGCTTATAATGGTTACAAATAAAGCAATAGCATCACAAATTTCACAAAT
AAAGCATTTTTTTCACTGCATTCTAGTTGTGGTTTGTCCAAACTCATCAATGTATCTTAGTCGATATAAC
TTCGTATAGCATACATTATACGAAGTTATGTCGACGGTGTGGAAAGTCCCCAGGCTCCCCAGCAGGCAGA
AGTATGCAAAGCATGCATCTCAATTAGTCAGCAACCAGGTGTGGAAAGTCCCCAGGCTCCCCAGCAGGCA
GAAGTATGCAAAGCATGCATCTCAATTAGTCAGCAACCATAGTCCCGCCCCTAACTCCGCCCATCCCGCC
CCTAACTCCGCCCAGTTCCGCCCATTCTCCGCCCCATGGCTGACTAATTTTTTTTATTTATGCAGAGGCC
GAGGCCGCCTCGGCCTCTGAGCTATTCCAGAAGTAGTGAGGAGGCTTTTTTGGAGGCCTAGGCTTTTGCA
AAGAATTCGCCACCATGACTGAGTACAAGCCTACTGTGCGTTTAGCCACCAGGGATGATGTGCCACGAGC
CGTGAGGACACTAGCAGCCGCCTTTGCTGACTACCCAGCTACAAGGCACACCGTGGACCCTGACAGACAC
ATTGAAAGAGTCACAGAACTTCAGGAGCTGTTTTTAACTAGGGTGGGCCTGGATATTGGCAAAGTCTGGG
TGGCCGATGATGGAGCAGCAGTTGCAGTGTGGACCACCCCAGAGTCTGTTGAAGCTGGAGCTGTCTTTGC
AGAAATTGGACCAAGAATGGCCGAGTTATCTGGCAGCAGGCTGGCTGCTCAACAGCAGATGGAAGGATTA
TTAGCTCCCCACAGACCCAAGGAGCCTGCCTGGTTCCTGGCAACAGTTGGAGTTTCTCCAGACCATCAGG
GCAAGGGCTTAGGATCTGCTGTGGTGCTGCCTGGTGTGGAAGCAGCTGAGAGAGCTGGGGTGCCAGCATT
TCTGGAGACATCAGCTCCTAGAAACCTGCCCTTCTATGAACGGCTGGGCTTCACAGTGACTGCTGATGTG
GAGGTGCCTGAGGGCCCCAGAACCTGGTGCATGACAAGAAAACCAGGAGCCTGACTGCAGCGACTGTGCC
TTCTAGTTGCCAGCCATCTGTTGTTTGCCCCTCCCCCGTGCCTTCCTTGACCCTGGAAGGTGCCACTCCC
ACTGTCCTTTCCTAATAAAATGAGGAAATTGCATCGCATTGTCTGAGTAGGTGTCATTCTATTCTGGGGG
GTGGGGTGGGGCAGGACAGCAAGGGGGAGGATTGGGAAGACAATAGCAGGCATGCTGGGGATGCGGTGGG
CTCTATGGCTCGAGGAGGGCCTATTTCCCATGATTCCTTCATATTTGCATATACGATACAAGGCTGTTAG
AGAGATAATTGGAATTAATTTGACTGTAAACACAAAGATATTAGTACAAAATACGTGACGTAGAAAGTAA
TAATTTCTTGGGTAGTTTGCAGTTTTAAAATTATGTTTTAAAATGGACTATCATATGCTTACCGTAACTT
GAAAGTATTTCGATTTCTTGGCTTTATATATCTTGTGGAAAGGACGAAACACCGATAACTTCGTATAGCA
TACATTATACGAAGTTATGGTACCGATGCAGCTAGCCCGCGGATCTGCCGGTCTCCCTATAGTGAGTCGT
ATTAATTTCGATAAGCCAGGTTAACCTGCATTAATGAATCGGCCAACGCGCGGGGAGAGGCGGTTTGCGT
ATTGGGCGCTCTTCCGCTTCCTCGCTCACTGACTCGCTGCGCTCGGTCGTTCGGCTGCGGCGAGCGGTAT
CAGCTCACTCAAAGGCGGTAATACGGTTATCCACAGAATCAGGGGATAACGCAGGAAAGAACATGTGAGC
AAAAGGCCAGCAAAAGGCCAGGAACCGTAAAAAGGCCGCGTTGCTGGCGTTTTTCCATAGGCTCCGCCCC
CCTGACGAGCATCACAAAAATCGACGCTCAAGTCAGAGGTGGCGAAACCCGACAGGACTATAAAGATACC
AGGCGTTTCCCCCTGGAAGCTCCCTCGTGCGCTCTCCTGTTCCGACCCTGCCGCTTACCGGATACCTGTC
CGCCTTTCTCCCTTCGGGAAGCGTGGCGCTTTCTCAATGCTCACGCTGTAGGTATCTCAGTTCGGTGTAG
GTCGTTCGCTCCAAGCTGGGCTGTGTGCACGAACCCCCCGTTCAGCCCGACCGCTGCGCCTTATCCGGTA
ACTATCGTCTTGAGTCCAACCCGGTAAGACACGACTTATCGCCACTGGCAGCAGCCACTGGTAACAGGAT
TAGCAGAGCGAGGTATGTAGGCGGTGCTACAGAGTTCTTGAAGTGGTGGCCTAACTACGGCTACACTAGA
AGGACAGTATTTGGTATCTGCGCTCTGCTGAAGCCAGTTACCTTCGGAAAAAGAGTTGGTAGCTCTTGAT
CCGGCAAACAAACCACCGCTGGTAGCGGTGGTTTTTTTGTTTGCAAGCAGCAGATTACGCGCAGAAAAAA
AGGATCTCAAGAAGATCCTTTGATCTTTTCTACGGGGTCTGACGCTCAGTGGAACGAAAACTCACGTTAA
GGGATTTTGGTCATGAGATTATCAAAAAGGATCTTCACCTAGATCCTTTTAAATTAAAAATGAAGTTTTA
AATCAATCTAAAGTATATATGAGTAAACTTGGTCTGACAGTTACCAATGCTTAATCAGTGAGGCACCTAT
CTCAGCGATCTGTCTATTTCGTTCATCCATAGTTGCCTGACTCCCCGTCGTGTAGATAACTACGATACGG
GAGGGCTTACCATCTGGCCCCAGTGCTGCAATGATACCGCGAGACCCACGCTCACCGGCTCCAGATTTAT
CAGCAATAAACCAGCCAGCCGGAAGGGCCGAGCGCAGAAGTGGTCCTGCAACTTTATCCGCCTCCATCCA
GTCTATTAATTGTTGCCGGGAAGCTAGAGTAAGTAGTTCGCCAGTTAATAGTTTGCGCAACGTTGTTGCC
ATTGCTACAGGCATCGTGGTGTCACGCTCGTCGTTTGGTATGGCTTCATTCAGCTCCGGTTCCCAACGAT
CAAGGCGAGTTACATGATCCCCCATGTTGTGCAAAAAAGCGGTTAGCTCCTTCGGTCCTCCGATCGTTGT
CAGAAGTAAGTTGGCCGCAGTGTTATCACTCATGGTTATGGCAGCACTGCATAATTCTCTTACTGTCATG
CCATCCGTAAGATGCTTTTCTGTGACTGGTGAGTACTCAACCAAGTCATTCTGAGAATAGTGTATGCGGC
GACCGAGTTGCTCTTGCCCGGCGTCAATACGGGATAATACCGCGCCACATAGCAGAACTTTAAAAGTGCT
CATCATTGGAAAACGTTCTTCGGGGCGAAAACTCTCAAGGATCTTACCGCTGTTGAGATCCAGTTCGATG
TAACCCACTCGTGCACCCAACTGATCTTCAGCATCTTTTACTTTCACCAGCGTTTCTGGGTGAGCAAAAA
CAGGAAGGCAAAATGCCGCAAAAAAGGGAATAAGGGCGACACGGAAATGTTGAATACTCATACTCTTCCT
TTTTCAATATTATTGAAGCATTTATCAGGGTTATTGTCTCATGAGCGGATACATATTTGAATGTATTTAG
AAAAATAAACAAATAGGGGTTCCGCGCACATTTCCCCGAAAAGTGCCACCTGACGTCTAAGAAACCATTA
TTATCATGACATTAACCTATAAAAATAGGCGTATCACGAGGCCCTTTCGTCTCGCGCGTTTCGGTGATGA
CGGTGAAAACCTCTGACACATGCAGCTCCCGGAGACGGTCACAGCTTGTCTGTAAGCGGATGCCGGGAGC
AGACAAGCCCGTCAGGGCGCGTCAGCGGGTGTTGGCGGGTGTCGGGGCTGGCTTAACTATGCGGCATCAG
AGCAGATTGTACTGAGAGTGCACCATATGGACATATTGTCGTTAGAACGCGGCTACAATTAATACATAAC
CTTATGTATCATACACATACGATTTAGGTGACACTATA
